>Addgene plasmid #85070 | PH-PLCD1_mScarlet-H_IRES_SYFP2_PH_N1 | depositor full sequence | sequence record 163876 | Full Sequence
TAGTTATTAATAGTAATCAATTACGGGGTCATTAGTTCATAGCCCATATATGGAGTTCCGCGTTACATAA
CTTACGGTAAATGGCCCGCCTGGCTGACCGCCCAACGACCCCCGCCCATTGACGTCAATAATGACGTATG
TTCCCATAGTAACGCCAATAGGGACTTTCCATTGACGTCAATGGGTGGAGTATTTACGGTAAACTGCCCA
CTTGGCAGTACATCAAGTGTATCATATGCCAAGTACGCCCCCTATTGACGTCAATGACGGTAAATGGCCC
GCCTGGCATTATGCCCAGTACATGACCTTATGGGACTTTCCTACTTGGCAGTACATCTACGTATTAGTCA
TCGCTATTACCATGGTGATGCGGTTTTGGCAGTACATCAATGGGCGTGGATAGCGGTTTGACTCACGGGG
ATTTCCAAGTCTCCACCCCATTGACGTCAATGGGAGTTTGTTTTGGCACCAAAATCAACGGGACTTTCCA
AAATGTCGTAACAACTCCGCCCCATTGACGCAAATGGGCGGTAGGCGTGTACGGTGGGAGGTCTATATAA
GCAGAGCTGGTTTAGTGAACCGTCAGATCCGCTAGCGCTACCGGACTCAGATCTCGAGCTCAAGCTTCGA
ATTCACGGCATGGACTCGGGCCGGGACTTCCTGACCCTGCACGGCCTACAGGATGATGAGGATCTACAGG
CGCTGCTGAAGGGCAGCCAGCTCCTGAAGGTGAAGTCCAGCTCATGGAGGAGAGAGCGGTTCTACAAGTT
GCAGGAGGACTGCAAGACCATCTGGCAGGAGTCCCGCAAGGTCATGCGGACCCCGGAGTCCCAGCTGTTC
TCCATCGAGGACATTCAGGAGGTGCGAATGGGGCACCGCACGGAGGGTCTGGAGAAGTTCGCCCGTGATG
TGCCCGAGGACCGCTGCTTCTCCATTGTCTTCAAGGACCAGCGCAATACACTAGACCTCATCGCCCCATC
GCCAGCTGATGCCCAGCACTGGGTGCTGGGGCTGCACAAGATCATCCACCACTCAGGCTCCATGGACCAG
CGTCAGAAGCTACAGCACTGGATTCACTCCTGCTTGCGAAAAGCTGACAAAAACAAGGACAACAAGATGA
GCTTCAAGGAGCTGCAGAACTTCCTGAAGGATCCACCGGTCGCCACCATGGTGAGCAAGGGCGAGGCAGT
GATCAAGGAGTTCATGCGGTTCAAGGTGCACATGGAGGGCTCCATGAACGGCCACGAGTTCGAGATCGAG
GGCGAGGGCGAGGGCCGCCCCTACGAGGGCACCCAGACCGCCAAGCTGAAGGTGACCAAGGGTGGCCCCC
TGCCCTTCTCCTGGGACATCCTGTCCCCTCAGTTCATGTACGGCTCCAGGGCCTTCATCAAGCACCCCGC
CGACATCCCCGACTACTATAAGCAGTCCTTCCCCGAGGGCTTCAAGTGGGAGCGCGTGATGAACTTCGAG
GACGGCGGCGCCGTGACCGTGACCCAGGACACCTCCCTGGAGGACGGCACCCTGATCTACAAGGTGAAGC
TCCGCGGCACCAACTTCCCTCCTGACGGCCCCGTAATGCAGAAGAAGACAATGGGCTGGGAAGCATCCAC
CGAGCGGTTGTACCCCGAGGACGGCGTGCTGAAGGGCGACATTAAGATGGCCCTGCGCCTGAAGGACGGC
GGCCGCTACCTGGCGGACTTCAAGACCACCTACAAGGCCAAGAAGCCCGTGCAGATGCCCGGCGCCTACA
ACGTCGACCGCAAGTTGGACATCACCTCCCACAACGAGGACTACACCGTGGTGGAACAGTACGAACGCTC
CGAGGGCCGCCACTCCACCGGCGGCATGGACGAGCTGTACAAGTCCGGATAACGCGACAGATCTGGGCCC
CTATAGTGTCACCTAAATAATTCCGCCCCCCCCTCTCCCTCCCCCCCCCCTAACGTTACTGGCCGAAGCC
GCTTGGAATAAGGCCGGTGTGCGTTTGTCTATATGTTATTTTCCACCATATTGCCGTCTTTTGGCAATGT
GAGGGCCCGGAAACCTGGCCCTGTCTTCTTGACGAGCATTCCTAGGGGTCTTTCCCCTCTCGCCAAAGGA
ATGCAAGGTCTGTTGAATGTCGTGAAGGAAGCAGTTCCTCTGGAAGCTTCTTGAAGACAAACAACGTCTG
TAGCGACCCTTTGCAGGCAGCGGAACCCCCCACCTGGCGACAGGTGCCTCTGCGGCCAAAAGCCACGTGT
ATAAGATACACCTGCAAAGGCGGCACAACCCCAGTGCCACGTTGTGAGTTGGATAGTTGTGGAAAGAGTC
AAATGGCTCTCCTCAAGCGTATTCAACAAGGGGCTGAAGGATGCCCAGAAGGTACCCCATTGTATGGGAT
CTGATCTGGGGCCTCGGTGCACATGCTTTACATGTGTTTAGTCGAGGTTAAAAAAACGTCTAGGCCCCCC
GAACCACGGGGACGTGGTTTTCCTTTGAAAAACACGATGATAATATGGCCACAACAGCGGATCCGCCGGT
CGCCACCATGGTGAGCAAGGGCGAGGAGCTGTTCACCGGGGTGGTGCCCATCCTGGTCGAGCTGGACGGC
GACGTAAACGGCCACAAGTTCAGCGTGTCCGGCGAGGGCGAGGGCGATGCCACCTACGGCAAGCTGACCC
TGAAGCTGATCTGCACCACCGGCAAGCTGCCCGTGCCCTGGCCCACCCTCGTGACCACCCTGGGCTACGG
CGTGCAGTGCTTCGCCCGCTACCCCGACCACATGAAGCAGCACGACTTCTTCAAGTCCGCCATGCCCGAA
GGCTACGTCCAGGAGCGCACCATCTTCTTCAAGGACGACGGCAACTACAAGACCCGCGCCGAGGTGAAGT
TCGAGGGCGACACCCTGGTGAACCGCATCGAGCTGAAGGGCATCGACTTCAAGGAGGACGGCAACATCCT
GGGGCACAAGCTGGAGTACAACTACAACAGCCACAACGTCTATATCACCGCCGACAAGCAGAAGAACGGC
ATCAAGGCCAACTTCAAGATCCGCCACAACATCGAGGACGGCGGCGTGCAGCTCGCCGACCACTACCAGC
AGAACACCCCCATCGGCGACGGCCCCGTGCTGCTGCCCGACAACCACTACCTGAGCTACCAGTCCAAGCT
GAGCAAAGACCCCAACGAGAAGCGCGATCACATGGTCCTGCTGGAGTTCGTGACCGCCGCCGGGATCACT
CTCGGCATGGACGAGCTCTACAAGTCCGGACTCAGATCTCGAGGCCTACAGGATGATGAGGATCTACAGG
CGCTGCTGAAGGGCAGCCAGCTCCTGAAGGTGAAGTCCAGCTCATGGAGGAGAGAGCGCTTCTACAAGTT
GCAGGAGGACTGCAAGACCATCTGGCAGGAGTCCCGCAAGGTCATGCGGACCCCGGAGTCCCAGCTGTTC
TCCATCGAGGACATTCAGGAGGTGCGAATGGGGCACCGCACGGAGGGTCTGGAGAAGTTCGCCCGTGATG
TGCCCGAGGACCGCTGCTTCTCCATTGTCTTCAAGGACCAGCGCAATACACTAGACCTCATCGCCCCATC
GCCAGCTGATGCCCAGCACTGGGTGCTGGGGCTGCACAAGATCATCCACCACTCAGGCTCCATGGACCAG
CGTCAGAAGCTACAGCACTGGATTCACTCCTGCTTGCGAAAAGCTGACAAAAACAAGGACAACAAGATGA
GCTTCAAGGAGCTGCAGAACTTCCTGAAGGAGCTCAACATCTGAGGATCCACCGGATCTAGATAACTGAT
CATAATCAGCCATACCACATTTGTAGAGGTTTTACTTGCTTTAAAAAACCTCCCACACCTCCCCCTGAAC
CTGAAACATAAAATGAATGCAATTGTTGTTGTTAACTTGTTTATTGCAGCTTATAATGGTTACAAATAAA
GCAATAGCATCACAAATTTCACAAATAAAGCATTTTTTTCACTGCATTCTAGTTGTGGTTTGTCCAAACT
CATCAATGTATCTTAAGGCGTAAATTGTAAGCGTTAATATTTTGTTAAAATTCGCGTTAAATTTTTGTTA
AATCAGCTCATTTTTTAACCAATAGGCCGAAATCGGCAAAATCCCTTATAAATCAAAAGAATAGACCGAG
ATAGGGT
[37 nt withheld, positions 4138-4174]
AAAGAACGTGGACTCCAACGTCAAAGG
[49 nt withheld, positions 4202-4250]
T
[91 nt withheld, positions 4252-4342]
G
[124 nt withheld, positions 4344-4467]
CAGGTGGCACTTTTCGGGGAAATGTGCGCGGAACCCCTATTTGTTTATTTTTCTAAATACATTCAAATAT
GTATCCGCTCATGAGACAATAACCCTGATAAATGCTTCAATAATATTGAAAAAGGAAGAGTCCTGAGGCG
GAAAGAACCAGCTGTGGAATGTGTGTCAGTTAGGGTGTGGAAAGTCCCCAGGCTCCCCAGCAGGCAGAAG
TATGCAAAGCATGCATCTCAATTAGTCAGCAACCAGGTGTGGAAAGTCCCCAGGCTCCCCAGCAGGCAGA
AGTATGCAAAGCATGCATCTCAATTAGTCAGCAACCATAGTCCCGCCCCTAACTCCGCCCATCCCGCCCC
TAACTCCGCCCAGTTCCGCCCATTCTCCGCCCCATGGCTGACTAATTTTTTTTATTTATGCAGAGGCCGA
GGCCGCCTCGGCCTCTGAGCTATTCCAGAAGTAGTGAGGAGGCTTTTTTGGAGGCCTAGGCTTTTGCAAA
GATCGATCAAGAGACAGGATGAGGATCGTTTCGCATGATTGAACAAGATGGATTGCACGCAGGTTCTCCG
GCCGCTTGGGTGGAGAGGCTATTCGGCTATGACTGGGCACAACAGACAATCGGCTGCTCTGATGCCGCCG
TGTTCCGGCTGTCAGCGCAGGGGCGCCCGGTTCTTTTTGTCAAGACCGACCTGTCCGGTGCCCTGAATGA
ACTGCAAGACGAGGCAGCGCGGCTATCGTGGCTGGCCACGACGGGCGTTCCTTGCGCAGCTGTGCTCGAC
GTTGTCACTGAAGCGGGAAGGGACTGGCTGCTATTGGGCGAAGTGCCGGGGCAGGATCTCCTGTCATCTC
ACCTTGCTCCTGCCGAGAAAGTATCCATCATGGCTGATGCAATGCGGCGGCTGCATACGCTTGATCCGGC
TACCTGCCCATTCGACCACCAAGCGAAACATCGCATCGAGCGAGCACGTACTCGGATGGAAGCCGGTCTT
GTCGATCAGGATGATCTGGACGAAGAGCATCAGGGGCTCGCGCCAGCCGAACTGTTCGCCAGGCTCAAGG
CGAGCATGCCCGACGGCGAGGATCTCGTCGTGACCCATGGCGATGCCTGCTTGCCGAATATCATGGTGGA
AAATGGCCGCTTTTCTGGATTCATCGACTGTGGCCGGCTGGGTGTGGCGGACCGCTATCAGGACATAGCG
TTGGCTACCCGTGATATTGCTGAAGAGCTTGGCGGCGAATGGGCTGACCGCTTCCTCGTGCTTTACGGTA
TCGCCGCTCCCGATTCGCAGCGCATCGCCTTCTATCGCCTTCTTGACGAGTTCTTCTGAGCGGGACTCTG
GGGTTCGAAATGACCGACCAAGCGACGCCCAACCTGCCATCACGAGATTTCGATTCCACCGCCGCCTTCT
ATGAAAGGTTGGGCTTCGGAATCGTTTTCCGGGACGCCGGCTGGATGATCCTCCAGCGCGGGGATCTCAT
GCTGGAGTTCTTCGCCCACCCTAGGGGGAGGCTAACTGAAACACGGAAGGAGACAATACCGGAAGGAACC
CGCGCTATGACGGCAATAAAAAGACAGAATAAAACGCACGGTGTTGGGTCGTTTGTTCATAAACGCGGGG
TTCGGTCCCAGGGCTGGCACTCTGTCGATACCCCACCGAGACCCCATTGGGGCCAATACGCCCGCGTTTC
TTCCTTTTCCCCACCCCACCCCCCAAGTTCGGGTGAAGGCCCAGGGCTCGCAGCCAACGTCGGGGCGGCA
GGCCCTGCCATAGCCTCAGGTTACTCATATATACTTTAGATTGATTTAAAACTTCATTTTTAATTTAAAA
GGATCTAGGTGAAGATCCTTTTTGATAATCTCATGACCAAAATCCCTTAACGTGAGTTTTCGTTCCACTG
AGCGTCAGACCCCGTAGAAAAGATCAAAGGATCTTCTTGAGATCCTTTTTTTCTGCGCGTAATCTGCTGC
TTGCAAACAAAAAAACCACCGCTACCAGCGGTGGTTTGTTTGCCGGATCAAGAGCTACCAACTCTTTTTC
CGAAGGTAACTGGCTTCAGCAGAGCGCAGATACCAAATACTGTCCTTCTAGTGTAGCCGTAGTTAGGCCA
CCACTTCAAGAACTCTGTAGCACCGCCTACATACCTCGCTCTGCTAATCCTGTTACCAGTGGCTGCTGCC
AGTGGCGATAAGTCGTGTCTTACCGGGTTGGACTCAAGACGATAGTTACCGGATAAGGCGCAGCGGTCGG
GCTGAACGGGGGGTTCGTGCACACAGCCCAGCTTGGAGCGAACGACCTACACCGAACTGAGATACCTACA
GCGTGAGCTATGAGAAAGCGCCACGCTTCCCGAAGGGAGAAAGGCGGACAGGTATCCGGTAAGCGGCAGG
GTCGGAACAGGAGAGCGCACGAGGGAGCTTCCAGGGGGAAACGCCTGGTATCTTTATAGTCCTGTCGGGT
TTCGCCACCTCTGACTTGAGCGTCGATTTTTGTGATGCTCGTCAGGGGGGCGGAGCCTATGGAAAAACGC
CAGCAACGCGGCCTTTTTACGGTTCCTGGCCTTTTGCTGGCCTTTTGCTCACATGTTCTTTCCTGCGTTA
TCCCCTGATTCTGTGGATAACCGTATTACCGCCATGCAT
Features (pLannotate 1.2.2; 20 found; start..end, strand, type, name):
     61..364     +  enhancer       CMV enhancer: human cytomegalovirus immediate early enhancer
    365..568     +  promoter       CMV promoter: human cytomegalovirus (CMV) immediate early promoter
    591..634     +  misc_feature   MCS (fragment): multiple cloning site
    640..1152    +  CDS            PLCD1 (fragment): PLCD1_HUMAN - Experimental evidence at protein level: Swiss-Prot protein existence level 1. The production of the second messenger molecules diacylglycerol (DAG) and inositol 1,4,5-trisphosphate (IP3) is mediated by activated phosphatidylinositol-specific phospholipase C enzymes (PubMed:9188725). Essential for trophoblast and placental development (By similarity). Binds phosphatidylinositol 4,5-bisphosphate (PubMed:7890667, PubMed:9188725). From Homo sapiens (Human).
   1168..1863    +  CDS            mScarlet-I: mScarlet-I is a basic (constitutively fluorescent) red fluorescent protein published in 2016, derived from synthetic construct. It is reported to be a rapidly-maturing monomer with moderate acid sensitivity.
   1891..1908    -  promoter       SP6 promoter (fragment): promoter for bacteriophage SP6 RNA polymerase
   2031..2493    +  misc_feature   IRES: internal ribosome entry site (IRES) of the encephalomyocarditis virus (EMCV)
   2528..3244    +  CDS            SYFP2: SYFP2 is a basic (constitutively fluorescent) yellow fluorescent protein published in 2006, derived from Aequorea victoria. It is reported to be a very rapidly-maturing monomer with moderate acid sensitivity.
   3245..3263    +  misc_feature   MCS (fragment): multiple cloning site
   3263..3751    +  CDS            PLCD1 (fragment): PLCD1_HUMAN - Experimental evidence at protein level: Swiss-Prot protein existence level 1. The production of the second messenger molecules diacylglycerol (DAG) and inositol 1,4,5-trisphosphate (IP3) is mediated by activated phosphatidylinositol-specific phospholipase C enzymes (PubMed:9188725). Essential for trophoblast and placental development (By similarity). Binds phosphatidylinositol 4,5-bisphosphate (PubMed:7890667, PubMed:9188725). From Homo sapiens (Human).
   3777..3861    +  CDS            large T antigen (fragment): large T antigen from SV40 (simian virus 40)
   3884..4005    +  polyA_signal   SV40 poly(A) signal: SV40 polyadenylation signal
   4039..4467    -  rep_origin     f1 ori (sequence partly withheld): f1 bacteriophage origin of replication; arrow indicates direction of (+) strand synthesis
   4494..4598    +  promoter       AmpR promoter: bla
   4600..4957    +  promoter       SV40 promoter: SV40 enhancer and early promoter
   4992..5786    +  CDS            NeoR/KanR: aminoglycoside phosphotransferase from Tn5; aph(3')-II (or nptII); confers resistance to neomycin, kanamycin, and G418 (Geneticin®)
   5807..5959    +  CDS            ble (fragment): BLE_KLEPN - Experimental evidence at protein level: Swiss-Prot protein existence level 1. Binding protein with a strong affinity to the bleomycin family of antibiotics. Binds to CL990; an antimitotic-antibiotic compound. From Klebsiella pneumoniae.
   6018..6065    +  polyA_signal   HSV TK poly(A) signal: herpes simplex virus thymidine kinase polyadenylation signal (Cole and Stacy, 1985)
   6156..6172    -  polyA_signal   bGH poly(A) signal (fragment): bovine growth hormone polyadenylation signal
   6394..6982    +  rep_origin     ori: high-copy-number ColE1/pMB1/pBR322/pUC origin of replication
