>Addgene plasmid #85070 | PH-PLCD1_mScarlet-H_IRES_SYFP2_PH_N1 | addgene full sequence | sequence record 204621 | Addgene NGS Result
AACGCGGCCTTTTTACGGTTCCTGGCCTTTTGCTGGCCTTTTGCTCACATGTTCTTTCCTGCGTTATCCC
CTGATTCTGTGGATAACCGTATTACCGCCATGCATTAGTTATTAATAGTAATCAATTACGGGGTCATTAG
TTCATAGCCCATATATGGAGTTCCGCGTTACATAACTTACGGTAAATGGCCCGCCTGGCTGACCGCCCAA
CGACCCCCGCCCATTGACGTCAATAATGACGTATGTTCCCATAGTAACGCCAATAGGGACTTTCCATTGA
CGTCAATGGGTGGAGTATTTACGGTAAACTGCCCACTTGGCAGTACATCAAGTGTATCATATGCCAAGTA
CGCCCCCTATTGACGTCAATGACGGTAAATGGCCCGCCTGGCATTATGCCCAGTACATGACCTTATGGGA
CTTTCCTACTTGGCAGTACATCTACGTATTAGTCATCGCTATTACCATGGTGATGCGGTTTTGGCAGTAC
ATCAATGGGCGTGGATAGCGGTTTGACTCACGGGGATTTCCAAGTCTCCACCCCATTGACGTCAATGGGA
GTTTGTTTTGGCACCAAAATCAACGGGACTTTCCAAAATGTCGTAACAACTCCGCCCCATTGACGCAAAT
GGGCGGTAGGCGTGTACGGTGGGAGGTCTATATAAGCAGAGCTGGTTTAGTGAACCGTCAGATCCGCTAG
CGCTACCGGACTCAGATCTCGAGCTCAAGCTTCGAATTCACGGCATGGACTCGGGCCGGGACTTCCTGAC
CCTGCACGGCCTACAGGATGATGAGGATCTACAGGCGCTGCTGAAGGGCAGCCAGCTCCTGAAGGTGAAG
TCCAGCTCATGGAGGAGAGAGCGCTTCTACAAGTTGCAGGAGGACTGCAAGACCATCTGGCAGGAGTCCC
GCAAGGTCATGCGGACCCCGGAGTCCCAGCTGTTCTCCATCGAGGACATTCAGGAGGTGCGAATGGGGCA
CCGCACGGAGGGTCTGGAGAAGTTCGCCCGTGATGTGCCCGAGGACCGCTGCTTCTCCATTGTCTTCAAG
GACCAGCGCAATACACTAGACCTCATCGCCCCATCGCCAGCTGATGCCCAGCACTGGGTGCTGGGGCTGC
ACAAGATCATCCACCACTCAGGCTCCATGGACCAGCGTCAGAAGCTACAGCACTGGATTCACTCCTGCTT
GCGAAAAGCTGACAAAAACAAGGACAACAAGATGAGCTTCAAGGAGCTGCAGAACTTCCTGAAGGATCCA
CCGGTCGCCACCATGGTGAGCAAGGGCGAGGCAGTGATCAAGGAGTTCATGCGGTTCAAGGTGCACATGG
AGGGCTCCATGAACGGCCACGAGTTCGAGATCGAGGGCGAGGGCGAGGGCCGCCCCTACGAGGGCACCCA
GACCGCCAAGCTGAAGGTGACCAAGGGTGGCCCCCTGCCCTTCTCCTGGGACATCCTGTCCCCTCAGTTC
ATGTACGGCTCCAGGGCCTTCACCAAGCACCCCGCCGACATCCCCGACTACTATAAGCAGTCCTTCCCCG
AGGGCTTCAAGTGGGAGCGCGTGATGAACTTCGAGGACGGCGGCGCCGTGACCGTGACCCAGGACACCTC
CCTGGAGGACGGCACCCTGATCTACAAGGTGAAGCTCCGCGGCACCAACTTCCCTCCTGACGGCCCCGTA
ATGCAGAAGAAGACAATGGGCTGGGAAGCGTCCACCGAGCGGTTGTACCCCGAGGACGGCGTGCTGAAGG
GCGACATTAAGCACGCCCTGCGCCTGAAGGACGGCGGCCGCTACCTGGCGGACTTCAAGACCACCTACAA
GGCCAAGAAGCCCGTGCAGATGCCCGGCGCCTACAACGTCGACCGCAAGTTGGACATCACCTCCCACAAC
GAGGACTACACCGTGGTGGAACAGTACGAACGCTCCGAGGGCCGCCACTCCACCGGCGGCATGGACGAGC
TGTACAAGTCCGGATAACGCGACAGATCTGGGCCCCTATAGTGTCACCTAAATAATTCCGCCCCCCCCTC
TCCCTCCCCCCCCCCTAACGTTACTGGCCGAAGCCGCTTGGAATAAGGCCGGTGTGCGTTTGTCTATATG
TTATTTTCCACCATATTGCCGTCTTTTGGCAATGTGAGGGCCCGGAAACCTGGCCCTGTCTTCTTGACGA
GCATTCCTAGGGGTCTTTCCCCTCTCGCCAAAGGAATGCAAGGTCTGTTGAATGTCGTGAAGGAAGCAGT
TCCTCTGGAAGCTTCTTGAAGACAAACAACGTCTGTAGCGACCCTTTGCAGGCAGCGGAACCCCCCACCT
GGCGACAGGTGCCTCTGCGGCCAAAAGCCACGTGTATAAGATACACCTGCAAAGGCGGCACAACCCCAGT
GCCACGTTGTGAGTTGGATAGTTGTGGAAAGAGTCAAATGGCTCTCCTCAAGCGTATTCAACAAGGGGCT
GAAGGATGCCCAGAAGGTACCCCATTGTATGGGATCTGATCTGGGGCCTCGGTGCACATGCTTTACATGT
GTTTAGTCGAGGTTAAAAAAACGTCTAGGCCCCCCGAACCACGGGGACGTGGTTTTCCTTTGAAAAACAC
GATGATAATATGGCCACAACAGCGGATCCACCGGTCGCCACCATGGTGAGCAAGGGCGAGGAGCTGTTCA
CCGGGGTGGTGCCCATCCTGGTCGAGCTGGACGGCGACGTAAACGGCCACAAGTTCAGCGTGTCCGGCGA
GGGCGAGGGCGATGCCACCTACGGCAAGCTGACCCTGAAGCTGATCTGCACCACCGGCAAGCTGCCCGTG
CCCTGGCCCACCCTCGTGACCACCCTGGGCTACGGCGTGCAGTGCTTCGCCCGCTACCCCGACCACATGA
AGCAGCACGACTTCTTCAAGTCCGCCATGCCCGAAGGCTACGTCCAGGAGCGCACCATCTTCTTCAAGGA
CGACGGCAACTACAAGACCCGCGCCGAGGTGAAGTTCGAGGGCGACACCCTGGTGAACCGCATCGAGCTG
AAGGGCATCGACTTCAAGGAGGACGGCAACATCCTGGGGCACAAGCTGGAGTACAACTACAACAGCCACA
ACGTCTATATCACCGCCGACAAGCAGAAGAACGGCATCAAGGCCAACTTCAAGATCCGCCACAACATCGA
GGACGGCGGCGTGCAGCTCGCCGACCACTACCAGCAGAACACCCCCATCGGCGACGGCCCCGTGCTGCTG
CCCGACAACCACTACCTGAGCTACCAGTCCAAGCTGAGCAAAGACCCCAACGAGAAGCGCGATCACATGG
TCCTGCTGGAGTTCGTGACCGCCGCCGGGATCACTCTCGGCATGGACGAGCTGTACAAGTCCGGACTCAG
ATCTCGAGGCCTACAGGATGATGAGGATCTACAGGCGCTGCTGAAGGGCAGCCAGCTCCTGAAGGTGAAG
TCCAGCTCATGGAGGAGAGAGCGCTTCTACAAGTTGCAGGAGGACTGCAAGACCATCTGGCAGGAGTCCC
GCAAGGTCATGCGGACCCCGGAGTCCCAGCTGTTCTCCATCGAGGACATTCAGGAGGTGCGAATGGGGCA
CCGCACGGAGGGTCTGGAGAAGTTCGCCCGTGATGTGCCCGAGGACCGCTGCTTCTCCATTGTCTTCAAG
GACCAGCGCAATACACTAGACCTCATCGCCCCATCGCCAGCTGATGCCCAGCACTGGGTGCTGGGGCTGC
ACAAGATCATCCACCACTCAGGCTCCATGGACCAGCGTCAGAAGCTACAGCACTGGATTCACTCCTGCTT
GCGAAAAGCTGACAAAAACAAGGACAACAAGATGAGCTTCAAGGAGCTGCAGAACTTCCTGAAGGAGCTC
AACATCTGAGGATCCACCGGATCTAGATAACTGATCATAATCAGCCATACCACATTTGTAGAGGTTTTAC
TTGCTTTAAAAAACCTCCCACACCTCCCCCTGAACCTGAAACATAAAATGAATGCAATTGTTGTTGTTAA
CTTGTTTATTGCAGCTTATAATGGTTACAAATAAAGCAATAGCATCACAAATTTCACAAATAAAGCATTT
TTTTCACTGCATTCTAGTTGTGGTTTGTCCAAACTCATCAATGTATCTTAAGGCGTAAATTGTAAGCGTT
AATATTTTGTTAAAATTCGCGTTAAATTTTTGTTAAATCAGCTCATTTTTTAACCAATAGGCCGAAATCG
GCAAAATCCCTTATAAATCAAAAGAATAGACCGAGATAGGGT
[37 nt withheld, positions 4243-4279]
AAAGAACGTGGACTCCAACGTCAAAGG
[49 nt withheld, positions 4307-4355]
T
[91 nt withheld, positions 4357-4447]
G
[124 nt withheld, positions 4449-4572]
CAGGTGGCACTTTTCGGGGAAATGTGCGCGGAACCCCTATTTGTTTATTTTTCTAAATACATTCAAATAT
GTATCCGCTCATGAGACAATAACCCTGATAAATGCTTCAATAATATTGAAAAAGGAAGAGTCCTGAGGCG
GAAAGAACCAGCTGTGGAATGTGTGTCAGTTAGGGTGTGGAAAGTCCCCAGGCTCCCCAGCAGGCAGAAG
TATGCAAAGCATGCATCTCAATTAGTCAGCAACCAGGTGTGGAAAGTCCCCAGGCTCCCCAGCAGGCAGA
AGTATGCAAAGCATGCATCTCAATTAGTCAGCAACCATAGTCCCGCCCCTAACTCCGCCCATCCCGCCCC
TAACTCCGCCCAGTTCCGCCCATTCTCCGCCCCATGGCTGACTAATTTTTTTTATTTATGCAGAGGCCGA
GGCCGCCTCGGCCTCTGAGCTATTCCAGAAGTAGTGAGGAGGCTTTTTTGGAGGCCTAGGCTTTTGCAAA
GATCGATCAAGAGACAGGATGAGGATCGTTTCGCATGATTGAACAAGATGGATTGCACGCAGGTTCTCCG
GCCGCTTGGGTGGAGAGGCTATTCGGCTATGACTGGGCACAACAGACAATCGGCTGCTCTGATGCCGCCG
TGTTCCGGCTGTCAGCGCAGGGGCGCCCGGTTCTTTTTGTCAAGACCGACCTGTCCGGTGCCCTGAATGA
ACTGCAAGACGAGGCAGCGCGGCTATCGTGGCTGGCCACGACGGGCGTTCCTTGCGCAGCTGTGCTCGAC
GTTGTCACTGAAGCGGGAAGGGACTGGCTGCTATTGGGCGAAGTGCCGGGGCAGGATCTCCTGTCATCTC
ACCTTGCTCCTGCCGAGAAAGTATCCATCATGGCTGATGCAATGCGGCGGCTGCATACGCTTGATCCGGC
TACCTGCCCATTCGACCACCAAGCGAAACATCGCATCGAGCGAGCACGTACTCGGATGGAAGCCGGTCTT
GTCGATCAGGATGATCTGGACGAAGAGCATCAGGGGCTCGCGCCAGCCGAACTGTTCGCCAGGCTCAAGG
CGAGCATGCCCGACGGCGAGGATCTCGTCGTGACCCATGGCGATGCCTGCTTGCCGAATATCATGGTGGA
AAATGGCCGCTTTTCTGGATTCATCGACTGTGGCCGGCTGGGTGTGGCGGACCGCTATCAGGACATAGCG
TTGGCTACCCGTGATATTGCTGAAGAGCTTGGCGGCGAATGGGCTGACCGCTTCCTCGTGCTTTACGGTA
TCGCCGCTCCCGATTCGCAGCGCATCGCCTTCTATCGCCTTCTTGACGAGTTCTTCTGAGCGGGACTCTG
GGGTTCGAAATGACCGACCAAGCGACGCCCAACCTGCCATCACGAGATTTCGATTCCACCGCCGCCTTCT
ATGAAAGGTTGGGCTTCGGAATCGTTTTCCGGGACGCCGGCTGGATGATCCTCCAGCGCGGGGATCTCAT
GCTGGAGTTCTTCGCCCACCCTAGGGGGAGGCTAACTGAAACACGGAAGGAGACAATACCGGAAGGAACC
CGCGCTATGACGGCAATAAAAAGACAGAATAAAACGCACGGTGTTGGGTCGTTTGTTCATAAACGCGGGG
TTCGGTCCCAGGGCTGGCACTCTGTCGATACCCCACCGAGACCCCATTGGGGCCAATACGCCCGCGTTTC
TTCCTTTTCCCCACCCCACCCCCCAAGTTCGGGTGAAGGCCCAGGGCTCGCAGCCAACGTCGGGGCGGCA
GGCCCTGCCATAGCCTCAGGTTACTCATATATACTTTAGATTGATTTAAAACTTCATTTTTAATTTAAAA
GGATCTAGGTGAAGATCCTTTTTGATAATCTCATGACCAAAATCCCTTAACGTGAGTTTTCGTTCCACTG
AGCGTCAGACCCCGTAGAAAAGATCAAAGGATCTTCTTGAGATCCTTTTTTTCTGCGCGTAATCTGCTGC
TTGCAAACAAAAAAACCACCGCTACCAGCGGTGGTTTGTTTGCCGGATCAAGAGCTACCAACTCTTTTTC
CGAAGGTAACTGGCTTCAGCAGAGCGCAGATACCAAATACTGTTCTTCTAGTGTAGCCGTAGTTAGGCCA
CCACTTCAAGAACTCTGTAGCACCGCCTACATACCTCGCTCTGCTAATCCTGTTACCAGTGGCTGCTGCC
AGTGGCGATAAGTCGTGTCTTACCGGGTTGGACTCAAGACGATAGTTACCGGATAAGGCGCAGCGGTCGG
GCTGAACGGGGGGTTCGTGCACACAGCCCAGCTTGGAGCGAACGACCTACACCGAACTGAGATACCTACA
GCGTGAGCTATGAGAAAGCGCCACGCTTCCCGAAGGGAGAAAGGCGGACAGGTATCCGGTAAGCGGCAGG
GTCGGAACAGGAGAGCGCACGAGGGAGCTTCCAGGGGGAAACGCCTGGTATCTTTATAGTCCTGTCGGGT
TTCGCCACCTCTGACTTGAGCGTCGATTTTTGTGATGCTCGTCAGGGGGGCGGAGCCTATGGAAAAACGC
CAGC
Features (pLannotate 1.2.2; 21 found; start..end, strand, type, name):
     39..98      +  rep_origin     RSF ori (fragment): Plasmids containing the RSF 1030 origin of replication can be propagated in E. coli cells that contain additional plasmids with compatible origins.
    166..469     +  enhancer       CMV enhancer: human cytomegalovirus immediate early enhancer
    470..673     +  promoter       CMV promoter: human cytomegalovirus (CMV) immediate early promoter
    696..739     +  misc_feature   MCS (fragment): multiple cloning site
    745..1257    +  CDS            PLCD1 (fragment): PLCD1_HUMAN - Experimental evidence at protein level: Swiss-Prot protein existence level 1. The production of the second messenger molecules diacylglycerol (DAG) and inositol 1,4,5-trisphosphate (IP3) is mediated by activated phosphatidylinositol-specific phospholipase C enzymes (PubMed:9188725). Essential for trophoblast and placental development (By similarity). Binds phosphatidylinositol 4,5-bisphosphate (PubMed:7890667, PubMed:9188725). From Homo sapiens (Human).
   1273..1968    +  CDS            mScarlet-H: mScarlet-H is a basic (constitutively fluorescent) orange fluorescent protein published in 2016, derived from synthetic construct. It has low acid sensitivity.
   1996..2013    -  promoter       SP6 promoter (fragment): promoter for bacteriophage SP6 RNA polymerase
   2136..2598    +  misc_feature   IRES: internal ribosome entry site (IRES) of the encephalomyocarditis virus (EMCV)
   2633..3349    +  CDS            SYFP2: SYFP2 is a basic (constitutively fluorescent) yellow fluorescent protein published in 2006, derived from Aequorea victoria. It is reported to be a very rapidly-maturing monomer with moderate acid sensitivity.
   3350..3368    +  misc_feature   MCS (fragment): multiple cloning site
   3368..3856    +  CDS            PLCD1 (fragment): PLCD1_HUMAN - Experimental evidence at protein level: Swiss-Prot protein existence level 1. The production of the second messenger molecules diacylglycerol (DAG) and inositol 1,4,5-trisphosphate (IP3) is mediated by activated phosphatidylinositol-specific phospholipase C enzymes (PubMed:9188725). Essential for trophoblast and placental development (By similarity). Binds phosphatidylinositol 4,5-bisphosphate (PubMed:7890667, PubMed:9188725). From Homo sapiens (Human).
   3882..3966    +  CDS            large T antigen (fragment): large T antigen from SV40 (simian virus 40)
   3989..4110    +  polyA_signal   SV40 poly(A) signal: SV40 polyadenylation signal
   4144..4572    -  rep_origin     f1 ori (sequence partly withheld): f1 bacteriophage origin of replication; arrow indicates direction of (+) strand synthesis
   4599..4703    +  promoter       AmpR promoter: bla
   4705..5062    +  promoter       SV40 promoter: SV40 enhancer and early promoter
   5097..5891    +  CDS            NeoR/KanR: aminoglycoside phosphotransferase from Tn5; aph(3')-II (or nptII); confers resistance to neomycin, kanamycin, and G418 (Geneticin®)
   5912..6064    +  CDS            ble (fragment): BLE_KLEPN - Experimental evidence at protein level: Swiss-Prot protein existence level 1. Binding protein with a strong affinity to the bleomycin family of antibiotics. Binds to CL990; an antimitotic-antibiotic compound. From Klebsiella pneumoniae.
   6123..6170    +  polyA_signal   HSV TK poly(A) signal: herpes simplex virus thymidine kinase polyadenylation signal (Cole and Stacy, 1985)
   6261..6277    -  polyA_signal   bGH poly(A) signal (fragment): bovine growth hormone polyadenylation signal
   6499..7087    +  rep_origin     ori: high-copy-number ColE1/pMB1/pBR322/pUC origin of replication
