[The description below was written by a language model from this plasmid's Addgene catalogue record and pLannotate feature annotations shown in this document.]
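Description:
PH-PLCD1_mScarlet-H_IRES_SYFP2_PH_N1 is a 7.1 kb mammalian expression plasmid built on a Clontech pC1-type backbone (the name, by contrast, carries an N1 suffix). It encodes a two-component yellow/red FRET biosensor for plasma-membrane PtdIns(4,5)P2 (PIP2). It replicates in E. coli at high copy from a ColE1/pUC origin and also carries an f1 origin. A single Tn5 NeoR/KanR gene sits behind tandem bacterial (bla) and SV40 early promoters and ends in an HSV TK polyadenylation signal. This gene gives kanamycin resistance in bacteria and G418 selection in mammalian cells.

The payload is one bicistronic transcript driven by the CMV immediate-early enhancer/promoter and terminated by the SV40 poly(A) signal. The first cistron is the pleckstrin-homology region of human PLCD1 (recorded as amino acids 1–170) fused at its C terminus to the red acceptor mScarlet-H. An EMCV IRES then directs translation of the second cistron, the yellow donor SYFP2 fused at its C terminus to a second copy of the PLCD1 PH fragment. Because this domain binds PIP2, both fusions should gather at the plasma membrane when PIP2 is present, close enough for intermolecular FRET from SYFP2 to mScarlet-H. PIP2 depletion, such as through phospholipase C activation, would release them to the cytosol and lower the FRET signal. Expressing both partners from one plasmid ensures that every transfected cell receives both.

The two sequence records are the same length and share the same layout, but they annotate the red protein differently. The repository's sequencing result calls it mScarlet-H, matching the name, whereas the depositor's sequence is called as the closely related mScarlet-I.
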