Addgene plasmid #85070: PH-PLCD1_mScarlet-H_IRES_SYFP2_PH_N1
Purpose: Yellow/red FRET biosensor for monotoring plasmamembrane PtdIns(4,5)P2 levels (PIP2)
Depositing lab: Dorus Gadella. Depositing organization: University of Amsterdam. Publication: mScarlet: a bright monomeric red fluorescent protein for cellular imaging. Bindels DS, Haarbosch L, van Weeren L, Postma M, Wiese KE, Mastop M, Aumonier S, Gotthard G, Royant A, Hink MA, Gadella TW Jr. Nat Methods. 2016 Nov 21. doi: 10.1038/nmeth.4074. PubMed 27869816.
Backbone
  Vector backbone: pC1
  Backbone manufacturer: Clontech
  Backbone size w/o insert (bp): 3994
  Vector type: Mammalian Expression
  Selectable markers: Neomycin (select with G418)
Growth in bacteria
  Bacterial resistance: Kanamycin, 50 μg/mL
  Growth temperature: 37°C
  Growth strain: DH5alpha
  Copy number: High Copy
Gene/Insert
  Gene/Insert name: PH-PLCD1
  Species: H. sapiens (human)
  Insert size (bp): 3100
  Mutation: PLCD aa 1–170
  Entrez Gene: PLCD1 (a.k.a. NDNC3, PLC-III)
  Promoter: CMV
  Tag / fusion protein: mScarlet-H (C terminal on backbone); IRES-sYFP2-PH (C terminal on backbone)
  Cloning method: Unknown
  Sequencing primers: 5′ AGGTCTATATAAGCAGAGC; 3′ TCTACAAATGTGGTATGGC
Terms and licenses: Academic/Nonprofit Terms; Industry Terms: Not Available to Industry
How to cite: PH-PLCD1_mScarlet-H_IRES_SYFP2_PH_N1 was a gift from Dorus Gadella (Addgene plasmid # 85070 ; http://n2t.net/addgene:85070 ; RRID:Addgene_85070)
