>Addgene plasmid #85070 | PH-PLCD1_mScarlet-H_IRES_SYFP2_PH_N1 | addgene partial sequence | sequence record 167897 | mCherry-R 5'-TTGGTCACCTTCAGCTTGG-3'
GGCCCTCGCCCTCGCCCTCGATCTCGAACTCGTGGCCGTTCATGGAGCCCTCCATGTGCACCTTGAACCG
CATGAACTCCTTGATCACTGCCTCGCCCTTGCTCACCATGGTGGCGACCGGTGGATCCTTCAGGAAGTTC
TGCAGCTCCTTGAAGCTCATCTTGTTGTCCTTGTTTTTGTCAGCTTTTCGCAAGCAGGAGTGAATCCAGT
GCTGTAGCTTCTGACGCTGGTCCATGGAGCCTGAGTGGTGGATGATCTTGTGCAGCCCCAGCACCCAGTG
CTGGGCATCAGCTGGCGATGGGGCGATGAGGTCTAGTGTATTGCGCTGGTCCTTGAAGACAATGGAGAAG
CAGCGGTCCTCGGGCACATCACGGGCGAACTTCTCCAGACCCTCCGTGCGGTGCCCCATTCGCACCTCCT
GAATGTCCTCGATGGAGAACAGCTGGGACTCCGGGGTCCGCATGACCTTGCGGGACTCCTGCCAGATGGT
CTTGCAGTCCTCCTGCAACTTGTAGAAGCGCTCTCTCCTCCATGAGCTGGACTTCACCTTCAGGAGCTGG
CTGCCCTTCAGCAGCGCCTGTAGATCCTCATCATCCTGTAGGCCGTGCAGGGTCAGGAAGTCCCGGCCCG
AGTCCATGCCGTGAATTCGAAGCTTGAGCTCGAGATCTGAGTCCGGTAGCGCTAGCGGATCTGACGGTTC
ACTAAACCAGCTCTGCTTATATAGACCTCCCACCGTACACGCCTACCGCCCATTTGCGTCAATGGGGCGG
AGTTGTTACGACATTTTGGAAAGTCCCGTTGATTTTGGTGCCAAAACAAACTCCCATTGACGTCAATGGG
