>Addgene plasmid #85070 | PH-PLCD1_mScarlet-H_IRES_SYFP2_PH_N1 | addgene partial sequence | sequence record 167901 | EXFP-internal-F 5'-ACGACGGCAACTACAAGACC-3'
ACCGCATCGAGCTGAAGGGCATCGACTTCAAGGAGGACGGCAACATCCTGGGGCACAAGCTGGAGTACAA
CTACAACAGCCACAACGTCTATATCACCGCCGACAAGCAGAAGAACGGCATCAAGGCCAACTTCAAGATC
CGCCACAACATCGAGGACGGCGGCGTGCAGCTCGCCGACCACTACCAGCAGAACACCCCCATCGGCGACG
GCCCCGTGCTGCTGCCCGACAACCACTACCTGAGCTACCAGTCCAAGCTGAGCAAAGACCCCAACGAGAA
GCGCGATCACATGGTCCTGCTGGAGTTCGTGACCGCCGCCGGGATCACTCTCGGCATGGACGAGCTGTAC
AAGTCCGGACTCAGATCTCGAGGCCTACAGGATGATGAGGATCTACAGGCGCTGCTGAAGGGCAGCCAGC
TCCTGAAGGTGAAGTCCAGCTCATGGAGGAGAGAGCGCTTCTACAAGTTGCAGGAGGACTGCAAGACCAT
CTGGCAGGAGTCCCGCAAGGTCATGCGGACCCCGGAGTCCCAGCTGTTCTCCATCGAGGACATTCAGGAG
GTGCGAATGGGGCACCGCACGGAGGGTCTGGAGAAGTTCGCCCGTGATGTGCCCGAGGACCGCTGCTTCT
CCATTGTCTTCAAGGACCAGCGCAATACACTAGACCTCATCGCCCCATCGCCAGCTGATGCCCAGCACTG
GGTGCTGGGGCTGCACAAGATCATCCACCACTCAGGCTCCATGGACCAGCGTCAGAAGCTACAGCACTGG
ATTCACTCCTGCTTGCGAAAAGCTGACAAAAA
